Addgene plasmid #240280: pAAV-EcWRS-4xWtR-ITR-GFP
Purpose: Express AAV2 transgene (EGFP) and EcWRS/tRNA for ncAA incorporation
Depositing lab: Abhishek Chatterjee. Depositing organization: Boston College. Publication: An Expanded Toolbox for Versatile Chemical Editing of Adeno-Associated Virus. Pham Q, Glicksman J, Han B, Koo D, Loynd C, Singha Roy SJ, Chatterjee A. Angew Chem Int Ed Engl. 2026 Jan 1:e16157. doi: 10.1002/anie.202516157. PubMed 41479173.
Backbone
  Vector backbone: pAAV
  Vector type: Mammalian Expression, AAV
Growth in bacteria
  Bacterial resistance: Ampicillin, 100 μg/mL
  Growth temperature: 37°C
  Growth strain: NEB Stable
  Copy number: High Copy
Gene/Insert 1
  Gene/Insert name: AAV2-ITR-EGFP
Gene/Insert 2
  Gene/Insert name: EcWRS
Gene/Insert 3
  Gene/Insert name: EcWtR
Terms and licenses: Academic/Nonprofit Terms; Industry Terms: Not Available to Industry
How to cite: pAAV-EcWRS-4xWtR-ITR-GFP was a gift from Abhishek Chatterjee (Addgene plasmid # 240280 ; http://n2t.net/addgene:240280 ; RRID:Addgene_240280)
