[The description below was written by a language model from this plasmid's Addgene catalogue record and pLannotate feature annotations shown in this document.]
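Description:
pAAV-EcWRS-4xWtR-ITR-GFP is an 8.3 kb mammalian expression and AAV transfer plasmid built on a pAAV backbone. It combines a packageable AAV2 reporter genome with the machinery for noncanonical amino acid (ncAA) incorporation. It is maintained in E. coli through a high-copy ColE1/pUC-type origin and selected with ampicillin (β-lactamase under its own promoter). An f1 phage origin is also present.

The AAV2 ITR-flanked cassette contains the CMV enhancer and promoter, a chimeric intron region annotated as CMV intron A and human β-globin intron fragments, the EGFP coding sequence and the human growth hormone polyadenylation signal. The downstream ITR is annotated in full, whereas the upstream one was detected only as two short fragments. This may reflect the difficulty of sequencing or annotating these repeats, or it may be a real truncation. Outside the ITRs, and therefore not expected to be packaged, are four tandem units, each with a human U6 Pol III promoter driving a tRNA of about 73 nt. These correspond to the four copies of the E. coli tryptophanyl tRNA (EcWtR) indicated by the name. They are followed by a separate CMV enhancer/promoter cassette, with a T7 promoter just upstream of the coding region, that expresses E. coli tryptophanyl-tRNA synthetase (trpS, EcWRS) and ends in the bGH polyadenylation signal. The record does not state whether the synthetase or tRNA carries engineered mutations, which codon is suppressed, or which ncAA is used.

The stated purpose is to supply the EGFP transgene together with the EcWRS/tRNA pair for ncAA incorporation. The associated work concerns chemical editing of AAV, so the plasmid presumably serves in producer cells alongside other packaging components, which the record does not describe.
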