Features (pLannotate 1.2.2; 30 found; start..end, strand, type, name):
     12..39      +  repeat_region  AAV2 ITR (fragment): inverted terminal repeat of adeno-associated virus serotype 2 inverted
     68..95      +  repeat_region  AAV2 ITR (fragment): inverted terminal repeat of adeno-associated virus serotype 2 inverted
    206..509     +  enhancer       CMV enhancer: human cytomegalovirus immediate early enhancer
    510..713     +  promoter       CMV promoter: human cytomegalovirus (CMV) immediate early promoter
    862..889     +  intron         CMV intron (fragment): modified intron A from human cytomegalovirus (CMV)
    894..1240    +  intron         β-globin intron (fragment): internally truncated intron from human β-globin
   1244..1291    +  CDS            HBB (fragment): HBB_COLGU - Experimental evidence at transcript level: Swiss-Prot protein existence level 2. Involved in oxygen transport from the lung to the various peripheral tissues. From Colobus guereza (Mantled guereza) (Eastern black-and-white colobus monkey).
   1321..2037    +  CDS            EGFP: EGFP is a basic (constitutively fluorescent) green fluorescent protein published in 1996, derived from Aequorea victoria. It is reported to be a rapidly-maturing weak dimer with moderate acid sensitivity.
   2039..2058    +  misc_feature   MCS (fragment): multiple cloning site
   2096..2572    +  polyA_signal   hGH poly(A) signal: human growth hormone polyadenylation signal
   2612..2752    +  repeat_region  AAV2 ITR: inverted terminal repeat of adeno-associated virus serotype 2 inverted
   2787..3027    +  promoter       U6 promoter: RNA polymerase III promoter for human U6 snRNA
   3035..3107    +  ncRNA          tRNA: Accession: RF00005 - tRNA
   3135..3375    +  promoter       U6 promoter: RNA polymerase III promoter for human U6 snRNA
   3383..3455    +  ncRNA          tRNA: Accession: RF00005 - tRNA
   3483..3723    +  promoter       U6 promoter: RNA polymerase III promoter for human U6 snRNA
   3731..3803    +  ncRNA          tRNA: Accession: RF00005 - tRNA
   3831..4071    +  promoter       U6 promoter: RNA polymerase III promoter for human U6 snRNA
   4079..4151    +  ncRNA          tRNA: Accession: RF00005 - tRNA
   4224..4527    +  enhancer       CMV enhancer: human cytomegalovirus immediate early enhancer
   4528..4609    +  promoter       CMV promoter (fragment): human cytomegalovirus (CMV) immediate early promoter
   4606..4657    +  promoter       CMVd2 promoter: truncated human cytomegalovirus (CMV) immediate early promoter that yields moderately reduced expression relative to the full-length promoter
   4653..4686    +  LTR            5' LTR (truncated) (fragment): truncated 5' long terminal repeat (LTR) from HIV-1
   4702..4720    +  promoter       T7 promoter: promoter for bacteriophage T7 RNA polymerase
   4765..5766    +  CDS            trpS: SYW_ECOLI - Experimental evidence at protein level: Swiss-Prot protein existence level 1. Catalyzes the attachment of tryptophan to tRNA(Trp). Amino acylates tRNA(Trp) with both L- and D-tryptophan, although D-tryptophan is a poor substrate (PubMed:10918062). From Escherichia coli (strain K12).
   5840..6064    +  polyA_signal   bGH poly(A) signal: bovine growth hormone polyadenylation signal
   6069..6497    +  rep_origin     f1 ori (sequence partly withheld): f1 bacteriophage origin of replication; arrow indicates direction of (+) strand synthesis
   6550..6654    +  promoter       AmpR promoter: bla
   6655..7515    +  CDS            AmpR: β-lactamase; bla; confers resistance to ampicillin, carbenicillin, and related antibiotics
   7686..8274    +  rep_origin     ori: high-copy-number ColE1/pMB1/pBR322/pUC origin of replication
>Addgene plasmid #240280 | pAAV-EcWRS-4xWtR-ITR-GFP | addgene full sequence | sequence record 481562 | Addgene NGS Result
CCTGCAGGCAGCTGCGCGCTCGCTCGCTCACTGAGGCCGCCCGGGCGTCGGGCGACCTTTGGTCGCCCGG
CCTCAGTGAGCGAGCGAGCGCGCAGAGAGGGAGTGGCCAACTCCATCACTAGGGGTTCCTGCGGCCGCAC
GCGTCTAGTTATTAATAGTAATCAATTACGGGGTCATTAGTTCATAGCCCATATATGGAGTTCCGCGTTA
CATAACTTACGGTAAATGGCCCGCCTGGCTGACCGCCCAACGACCCCCGCCCATTGACGTCAATAATGAC
GTATGTTCCCATAGTAACGCCAATAGGGACTTTCCATTGACGTCAATGGGTGGAGTATTTACGGTAAACT
GCCCACTTGGCAGTACATCAAGTGTATCATATGCCAAGTACGCCCCCTATTGACGTCAATGACGGTAAAT
GGCCCGCCTGGCATTATGCCCAGTACATGACCTTATGGGACTTTCCTACTTGGCAGTACATCTACGTATT
AGTCATCGCTATTACCATGGTGATGCGGTTTTGGCAGTACATCAATGGGCGTGGATAGCGGTTTGACTCA
CGGGGATTTCCAAGTCTCCACCCCATTGACGTCAATGGGAGTTTGTTTTGGCACCAAAATCAACGGGACT
TTCCAAAATGTCGTAACAACTCCGCCCCATTGACGCAAATGGGCGGTAGGCGTGTACGGTGGGAGGTCTA
TATAAGCAGAGCTCGTTTAGTGAACCGTCAGATCGCCTGGAGACGCCATCCACGCTGTTTTGACCTCCAT
AGAAGACACCGGGACCGATCCAGCCTCCGCGGATTCGAATCCCGGCCGGGAACGGTGCATTGGAACGCGG
ATTCCCCGTGCCAAGAGTGACGTAAGTACCGCCTATAGAGTCTATAGGCCCACAAAAAATGCTTTCTTCT
TTTAATATACTTTTTTGTTTATCTTATTTCTAATACTTTCCCTAATCTCTTTCTTTCAGGGCAATAATGA
TACAATGTATCATGCCTCTTTGCACCATTCTAAAGAATAACAGTGATAATTTCTGGGTTAAGGCAATAGC
AATATTTCTGCATATAAATATTTCTGCATATAAATTGTAACTGATGTAAGAGGTTTCATATTGCTAATAG
CAGCTACAATCCAGCTACCATTCTGCTTTTATTTTATGGTTGGGATAAGGCTGGATTATTCTGAGTCCAA
GCTAGGCCCTTTTGCTAATCATGTTCATACCTCTTATCTTCCTCCCACAGCTCCTGGGCAACGTGCTGGT
CTGTGTGCTGGCCCATCACTTTGGCAAAGAATTGGGATTCGAACATCGATTGAATTCTGAATGGTGAGCA
AGGGCGAGGAGCTGTTCACCGGGGTGGTGCCCATCCTGGTCGAGCTGGACGGCGACGTAAACGGCCACAA
GTTCAGCGTGTCCGGCGAGGGCGAGGGCGATGCCACCTACGGCAAGCTGACCCTGAAGTTCATCTGCACC
ACCGGCAAGCTGCCCGTGCCCTGGCCCACCCTCGTGACCACCCTGACCTACGGCGTGCAGTGCTTCAGCC
GCTACCCCGACCACATGAAGCAGCACGACTTCTTCAAGTCCGCCATGCCCGAAGGCTACGTCCAGGAGCG
CACCATCTTCTTCAAGGACGACGGCAACTACAAGACCCGCGCCGAGGTGAAGTTCGAGGGCGACACCCTG
GTGAACCGCATCGAGCTGAAGGGCATCGACTTCAAGGAGGACGGCAACATCCTGGGGCACAAGCTGGAGT
ACAACTACAACAGCCACAACGTCTATATCATGGCCGACAAGCAGAAGAACGGCATCAAGGTGAACTTCAA
GATCCGCCACAACATCGAGGACGGCAGCGTGCAGCTCGCCGACCACTACCAGCAGAACACCCCCATCGGC
GACGGCCCCGTGCTGCTGCCCGACAACCACTACCTGAGCACCCAGTCCGCCCTGAGCAAAGACCCCAACG
AGAAGCGCGATCACATGGTCCTGCTGGAGTTCGTGACCGCCGCCGGGATCACTCTCGGCATGGACGAGCT
GTACAAGTACTCAGATCTCGAGCTCAAGTAAGCTTGCCTCGAGCAGCGCTGCTCGAGAGATCTACGGGTG
GCATCCCTGTGACCCCTCCCCAGTGCCTCTCCTGGCCCTGGAAGTTGCCACTCCAGTGCCCACCAGCCTT
GTCCTAATAAAATTAAGTTGCATCATTTTGTCTGACTAGGTGTCCTTCTATAATATTATGGGGTGGAGGG
GGGTGGTATGGAGCAAGGGGCAAGTTGGGAAGACAACCTGTAGGGCCTGCGGGGTCTATTGGGAACCAAG
CTGGAGTGCAGTGGCACAATCTTGGCTCACTGCAATCTCCGCCTCCTGGGTTCAAGCGATTCTCCTGCCT
CAGCCTCCCGAGTTGTTGGGATTCCAGGCATGCATGACCAGGCTCAGCTAATTTTTGTTTTTTTGGTAGA
GACGGGGTTTCACCATATTGGCCAGGCTGGTCTCCAACTCCTAATCTCAGGTGATCTACCCACCTTGGCC
TCCCAAATTGCTGGGATTACAGGCGTGAACCACTGCTCCCTTCCCTGTCCTTCTGATTTTGTAGGTAACC
ACGTGCGGACCGAGCGGCCGCAGGAACCCCTAGTGATGGAGTTGGCCACTCCCTCTCTGCGCGCTCGCTC
GCTCACTGAGGCCGGGCGACCAAAGGTCGCCCGACGCCCGGGCTTTGCCCGGGCGGCCTCAGTGAGCGAG
CGAGCGCGCAGCTGCCTGCAGGCTCGATCCGCTCGCACCCCTAGGTCGGGCAGGAAGAGGGCCTATTTCC
CATGATTCCTTCATATTTGCATATACGATACAAGGCTGTTAGAGAGATAATTAGAATTAATTTGACTGTA
AACACAAAGATATTAGTACAAAATACGTGACGTAGAAAGTAATAATTTCTTGGGTAGTTTGCAGTTTTAA
AATTATGTTTTAAAATGGACTATCATATGCTTACCGTAACTTGAAAGTATTTCGATTTCTTGGCTTTATA
TATCTTGTGGAAAGGACGAAACACCAGGGGCGTAGTTCAATTGGTAGAGCACCGGTCTTCAAAACCGGGT
GTTGGGAGTTCGAGTCTCTCCGCCCCTGCCATTTTTTGCTAGGTCGGGCAGGAAGAGGGCCTATTTCCCA
TGATTCCTTCATATTTGCATATACGATACAAGGCTGTTAGAGAGATAATTAGAATTAATTTGACTGTAAA
CACAAAGATATTAGTACAAAATACGTGACGTAGAAAGTAATAATTTCTTGGGTAGTTTGCAGTTTTAAAA
TTATGTTTTAAAATGGACTATCATATGCTTACCGTAACTTGAAAGTATTTCGATTTCTTGGCTTTATATA
TCTTGTGGAAAGGACGAAACACCAGGGGCGTAGTTCAATTGGTAGAGCACCGGTCTTCAAAACCGGGTGT
TGGGAGTTCGAGTCTCTCCGCCCCTGCCATTTTTTGCTAGGTCGGGCAGGAAGAGGGCCTATTTCCCATG
ATTCCTTCATATTTGCATATACGATACAAGGCTGTTAGAGAGATAATTAGAATTAATTTGACTGTAAACA
CAAAGATATTAGTACAAAATACGTGACGTAGAAAGTAATAATTTCTTGGGTAGTTTGCAGTTTTAAAATT
ATGTTTTAAAATGGACTATCATATGCTTACCGTAACTTGAAAGTATTTCGATTTCTTGGCTTTATATATC
TTGTGGAAAGGACGAAACACCAGGGGCGTAGTTCAATTGGTAGAGCACCGGTCTTCAAAACCGGGTGTTG
GGAGTTCGAGTCTCTCCGCCCCTGCCATTTTTTGCTAGGTCGGGCAGGAAGAGGGCCTATTTCCCATGAT
TCCTTCATATTTGCATATACGATACAAGGCTGTTAGAGAGATAATTAGAATTAATTTGACTGTAAACACA
AAGATATTAGTACAAAATACGTGACGTAGAAAGTAATAATTTCTTGGGTAGTTTGCAGTTTTAAAATTAT
GTTTTAAAATGGACTATCATATGCTTACCGTAACTTGAAAGTATTTCGATTTCTTGGCTTTATATATCTT
GTGGAAAGGACGAAACACCAGGGGCGTAGTTCAATTGGTAGAGCACCGGTCTTCAAAACCGGGTGTTGGG
AGTTCGAGTCTCTCCGCCCCTGCCATTTTTTGCTAGTTATTAATAGTAATCAATTACGGGGTCATTAGTT
CATAGCCCATATATGGAGTTCCGCGTTACATAACTTACGGTAAATGGCCCGCCTGGCTGACCGCCCAACG
ACCCCCGCCCATTGACGTCAATAATGACGTATGTTCCCATAGTAACGCCAATAGGGACTTTCCATTGACG
TCAATGGGTGGAGTATTTACGGTAAACTGCCCACTTGGCAGTACATCAAGTGTATCATATGCCAAGTACG
CCCCCTATTGACGTCAATGACGGTAAATGGCCCGCCTGGCATTATGCCCAGTACATGACCTTATGGGACT
TTCCTACTTGGCAGTACATCTACGTATTAGTCATCGCTATTACCATGGTGATGCGGTTTTGGCAGTACAT
CAATGGGCGTGGATAGCGGTTTGACTCACGGGGATTTCCAAGTCTCCACCCCATTGACGCAAATGGGCGG
TAGGCGTGTACGGTGGGAGGTCTATATAAGCAGAGCTCTCTGGCTAACTAGAGAACCCACTGCTTACTGG
CTTATCGAAATTAATACGACTCACTATAGGGAGACCCAAGCTGGCTAGCGTTTAAACTTAAGCTTGCCGC
CACCATGACTAAGCCCATCGTTTTTGCTGGCGCACAGCCCTCAGGTGAATTGACCATTGGTAACTACATG
GGTGCGCTGCGTCAGTGGGTAAACATGCAGGATGACTACCATTGCATTTACTGTATCGTTGACCAACACG
CGATCACCGTGCGCCAGGATGCACAGAAGCTGCGTAAAGCGACGCTGGATACGCTGGCCTTGTATCTGGC
TTGTGGTATCGATCCTGAGAAAAGCACCATTTTTGTTCAGTCCCACGTGCCGGAACATGCACAGTTAGGC
TGGGCACTGAACTGCTATACCTACTTCGGCGAACTGAGTCGCATGACGCAGTTTAAAGATAAATCTGCGC
GTTATGCCGAGAACATCAACGCTGGTCTGTTTGACTATCCGGTGCTGATGGCAGCGGACATCCTGCTGTA
TCAAACTAATCTGGGTCCTTGTGGTGAAGACCAGAAACAGCACCTCGAACTGAGCCGCGATATTGCCCAG
CGTTTCAACGCGCTGTATGGCGAGATCTTTAAGGTGCCGGAGCCGTTTATTCCGAAATCTGGCGCGCGCG
TAATGTCGCTGCTGGAGCCGACCAAGAAGATGTCCAAGTCTGACGATAATCGCAATAACGTTATCGGCCT
GCTGGAAGATCCGAAATCGGTAGTGAAGAAAATCAAACGTGCGGTCACTGACTCCGACGAGCCGCCGGTA
GTTCGCTACGATGTGCAGAACAAAGCGGGCGTTTCCAACCTGTTGGATATCCTTTCAGCGGTAACGGGCC
AGAGCATCCCAGAACTGGAAAAACAGTTCGAAGGCAAGATGTATGGTCATCTGAAAGGTGAAGTGGCTGA
TGCCGTTTCCGGTATGCTGACTGAATTGCAGGAACGCTATCACCGTTTCCGCAACGATGAAGCCTTCCTG
CAACAGGTGATGAAAGATGGCGCGGAAAAAGCCAGCGCGCACGCTTCCCGTACGCTAAAAGCGGTGTACG
AAGCGATTGGTTTTGTGGCGAAGCCGTAAGAATTCAACGCGTTAAGTCGACTTTAACTCGAGTCTAGAGG
GCCCGTTTAAACCCGCTGATCAGCCTCGACTGTGCCTTCTAGTTGCCAGCCATCTGTTGTTTGCCCCTCC
CCCGTGCCTTCCTTGACCCTGGAAGGTGCCACTCCCACTGTCCTTTCCTAATAAAATGAGGAAATTGCAT
CGCATTGTCTGAGTAGGTGTCATTCTATTCTGGGGGGTGGGGTGGGGCAGGACAGCAAGGGGGAGGATTG
GGAAGACAATAGCAGGCATGCTGGGGATGCGGTGGGCTCTATGGTACC
[124 nt withheld, positions 6069-6192]
C
[91 nt withheld, positions 6194-6284]
A
[49 nt withheld, positions 6286-6334]
CCTTTGACGTTGGAGTCCACGTTCTTT
[37 nt withheld, positions 6362-6398]
ACCCTATCTCGGTCTATTCTTTTGATTTATAAGGGATTTTGCCGATTTCGGCCTATTGGTTAAAAAATGA
GCTGATTTAACAAAAATTTAACGCGAATTTTAACAAAATATTAACGCTTACAATTTAGGTGGCACTTTTC
GGGGAAATGTGCGCGGAACCCCTATTTGTTTATTTTTCTAAATACATTCAAATATGTATCCGCTCATGAG
ACAATAACCCTGATAAATGCTTCAATAATATTGAAAAAGGAAGAGTATGAGTATTCAACATTTCCGTGTC
GCCCTTATTCCCTTTTTTGCGGCATTTTGCCTTCCTGTTTTTGCTCACCCAGAAACGCTGGTGAAAGTAA
AAGATGCTGAAGATCAGTTGGGTGCACGAGTGGGTTACATCGAACTGGATCTCAACAGCGGTAAGATCCT
TGAGAGTTTTCGCCCCGAAGAACGTTTTCCAATGATGAGCACTTTTAAAGTTCTGCTATGTGGCGCGGTA
TTATCCCGTATTGACGCCGGGCAAGAGCAACTCGGTCGCCGCATACACTATTCTCAGAATGACTTGGTTG
AGTACTCACCAGTCACAGAAAAGCATCTTACGGATGGCATGACAGTAAGAGAATTATGCAGTGCTGCCAT
AACCATGAGTGATAACACTGCGGCCAACTTACTTCTGACAACGATCGGAGGACCGAAGGAGCTAACCGCT
TTTTTGCACAACATGGGGGATCATGTAACTCGCCTTGATCGTTGGGAACCGGAGCTGAATGAAGCCATAC
CAAACGACGAGCGTGACACCACGATGCCTGTAGCAATGGCAACAACGTTGCGCAAACTATTAACTGGCGA
ACTACTTACTCTAGCTTCCCGGCAACAATTAATAGACTGGATGGAGGCGGATAAAGTTGCAGGACCACTT
CTGCGCTCGGCCCTTCCGGCTGGCTGGTTTATTGCTGATAAATCTGGAGCCGGTGAGCGTGGGTCTCGCG
GTATCATTGCAGCACTGGGGCCAGATGGTAAGCCCTCCCGTATCGTAGTTATCTACACGACGGGGAGTCA
GGCAACTATGGATGAACGAAATAGACAGATCGCTGAGATAGGTGCCTCACTGATTAAGCATTGGTAACTG
TCAGACCAAGTTTACTCATATATACTTTAGATTGATTTAAAACTTCATTTTTAATTTAAAAGGATCTAGG
TGAAGATCCTTTTTGATAATCTCATGACCAAAATCCCTTAACGTGAGTTTTCGTTCCACTGAGCGTCAGA
CCCCGTAGAAAAGATCAAAGGATCTTCTTGAGATCCTTTTTTTCTGCGCGTAATCTGCTGCTTGCAAACA
AAAAAACCACCGCTACCAGCGGTGGTTTGTTTGCCGGATCAAGAGCTACCAACTCTTTTTCCGAAGGTAA
CTGGCTTCAGCAGAGCGCAGATACCAAATACTGTTCTTCTAGTGTAGCCGTAGTTAGGCCACCACTTCAA
GAACTCTGTAGCACCGCCTACATACCTCGCTCTGCTAATCCTGTTACCAGTGGCTGCTGCCAGTGGCGAT
AAGTCGTGTCTTACCGGGTTGGACTCAAGACGATAGTTACCGGATAAGGCGCAGCGGTCGGGCTGAACGG
GGGGTTCGTGCACACAGCCCAGCTTGGAGCGAACGACCTACACCGAACTGAGATACCTACAGCGTGAGCT
ATGAGAAAGCGCCACGCTTCCCGAAGGGAGAAAGGCGGACAGGTATCCGGTAAGCGGCAGGGTCGGAACA
GGAGAGCGCACGAGGGAGCTTCCAGGGGGAAACGCCTGGTATCTTTATAGTCCTGTCGGGTTTCGCCACC
TCTGACTTGAGCGTCGATTTTTGTGATGCTCGTCAGGGGGGCGGAGCCTATGGAAAAACGCCAGCAACGC
GGCCTTTTTACGGTTCCTGGCCTTTTGCTGGCCTTTTGCTCACATGTGCGGCCG
